>Addgene plasmid #120280 | 011LP-pAAV-TNT4-EmGFP-pA | addgene full sequence | sequence record 393067 | Addgene NGS Result
GCCTATGGAAAAACGCCAGCAACGCGGCCTTTTTACGGTTCCTGGCCTTTTGCTGGCCTTTTGCTCACAT
GTTCTTTCCTGCGTTATCCCCTGATTCTGTGGATAACCGTATTACCGCCTTTGAGTGAGCTGATACCGCT
CGCCGCAGCCGAACGACCGAGCGCAGCGAGTCAGTGAGCGAGGAAGCGGAAGAGCGCCCAATACGCAAAC
CGCCTCTCCCCGCGCGTTGGCCGATTCATTAATGCAGCTGCGCGCTCGCTCGCTCACTGAGGCCGCCCGG
GCAAAGCCCGGGCGTCGGGCGACCTTTGGTCGCCCGGCCTCAGTGAGCGAGCGAGCGCGCAGAGAGGGAG
TGGCCAACTCCATCACTAGGGGTTCCTTGTAGTTAATGATTAACCCGCCATGCTACTTATCTACGTAGCC
ATGCTCTCGATTTTACCACATTTGTAGAGGTTTTACTTGCTTTAAAAAACCTCCCACATCTCCCCCTGAA
CCTGAAACATAAAATGAATGCAATTGTTGTTGTTAACTTGTTTATTGCAGCTTATAATGGTTACAAATAA
AGCAATAGCATCACAAATTTCACAAATAAAGCATTTTTTTCACTGCATTCTAGTTGTGGTTTGTCCAAAC
TCATCAATGTATCTTATCATGTCTGCTCGAAGCGGCCGCTTACTTGTACAGCTCGTCCATGCCGAGAGTG
ATCCCGGCGGCGGTCACGAACTCCAGCAGGACCATGTGATCGCGCTTCTCGTTGGGGTCTTTGCTCAGGG
CGGACTGGGTGCTCAGGTAGTGGTTGTCGGGCAGCAGCACGGGGCCGTCGCCGATGGGGGTGTTCTGCTG
GTAGTGGTCGGCGAGCTGCACGCTGCCGTCCTCGATGTTGTGGCGGGTCTTGAAGTTCACCTTGATGCCG
TTCTTCTGCTTGTCGGCGGTGATATAGACCTTGTGGCTGTTGTAGTTGTACTCCAGCTTGTGCCCCAGGA
TGTTGCCGTCCTCCTTGAAGTCGATGCCCTTCAGCTCGATGCGGTTCACCAGGGTGTCGCCCTCGAACTT
CACCTCGGCGCGGGTCTTGTAGTTGCCGTCGTCCTTGAAGAAGATGGTGCGCTCCTGGACGTAGCCTTCG
GGCATGGCGGACTTGAAGAAGTCGTGCTGCTTCATGTGGTCGGGGTAGCGGGCGAAGCACTGCACGCCGT
AGGTGAAGGTGGTCACGAGGGTGGGCCAGGGCACGGGCAGCTTGCCGGTGGTGCAGATGAACTTCAGGGT
CAGCTTGCCGTAGGTGGCATCGCCCTCGCCCTCGCCGGACACGCTGAACTTGTGGCCGTTTACGTCGCCG
TCCAGCTCGACCAGGATGGGCACCACCCCGGTGAACAGCTCCTCGCCCTTGCTCACCATTCCGCCAGCGC
CTCCACGCGTAGCGTAATCTGGAACATCGTATGGGTAAAGCTTGTCATCGTCATCCTTGTAATCGATGTC
ATGATCTTTATAATCACCGTCATGGTCTTTGTAGTCCATGGTTTTAAAGCCTGCTTTTTTGTACAAACTT
GTTGATAGCTTAACTAGCCAGCTTGGGAGGATCCAGATCCTTGGATATTTTCTAGAGGGTCTGGAATTCC
TGCCGACAGATCCTGGAGGCGTCTGCTCAGTCTCAGCGGGGACTGGGTGAGGCAGAGGATGGAGAGGGCT
TTAAGCAGGCATGTGGGCTGGGGCCTGGTGAGCCAGCCCTGCGGAGGGAGGAATGTGCGACAGGGGACGG
GTGGGGCAGGGGGATGGCGGTGGGGGTGGGGGGTGTTGGCTGCTATTTTGGCAGGTGCCAGGGACAAGGC
TACAGGAACATGTACCCCACGCCATATAAGCCCATGTGGTCCTCCAGCTGCTCAGATAAGCTATTTAAAA
CCAGAGCAGATATGCAGGGAACAGTCATGCAACATAAACCAGCTGTCCCTCTTGAGAATCCTGATAAAGC
AGAGGCCAGCAACCCAGGCCTGGGAGGGCCAGCTGGGAGCAGGGTTGGGGGGCAGAAGGCAACCTCCAAG
ACACTCCATAAGTCTCAGCACCAGAATCTTGGAAGGCAGAGGGCAAGAGTTATGTGCTGCTCCACTTGAA
CTGATGCTGGGGGTAAAGACATCTTCCAGGCTACTGGCTCCTAATGGACTGAGCTTAAGGATGTAGATAA
GTAGCATGGCGGGTTAATCATTAACTACAAGGAACCCCTAGTGATGGAGTTGGCCACTCCCTCTCTGCGC
GCTCGCTCGCTCACTGAGGCCGGGCGACCAAAGGTCGCCCGACGCCCGGGCTTTGCCCGGGCGGCCTCAG
TGAGCGAGCGAGCGCGCAGCTGGCGTAATAGCGAAGAGGCCCGCACCGATCGCCCTTCCCAACAGTTGCG
CAGCCTGAATGGCGAATGGG
[124 nt withheld, positions 2401-2524]
C
[91 nt withheld, positions 2526-2616]
A
[49 nt withheld, positions 2618-2666]
CCTTTGACGTTGGAGTCCACGTTCTTT
[37 nt withheld, positions 2694-2730]
ACCCTATCTCGGTCTATTCTTTTGATTTATAAGGGATTTTGCCGATTTCGGCCTATTGGTTAAAAAATGA
GCTGATTTAACAAAAATTTAACGCGAATTTTAACAAAATATTAACGCTTACAATTTAGGTGGCACTTTTC
GGGGAAATGTGCGCGGAACCCCTATTTGTTTATTTTTCTAAATACATTCAAATATGTATCCGCTCATGAG
ACAATAACCCTGATAAATGCTTCAATAATATTGAAAAAGGAAGAGTATGAGTATTCAACATTTCCGTGTC
GCCCTTATTCCCTTTTTTGCGGCATTTTGCCTTCCTGTTTTTGCTCACCCAGAAACGCTGGTGAAAGTAA
AAGATGCTGAAGATCAGTTGGGTGCACGAGTGGGTTACATCGAACTGGATCTCAACAGCGGTAAGATCCT
TGAGAGTTTTCGCCCCGAAGAACGTTTTCCAATGATGAGCACTTTTAAAGTTCTGCTATGTGGCGCGGTA
TTATCCCGTATTGACGCCGGGCAAGAGCAACTCGGTCGCCGCATACACTATTCTCAGAATGACTTGGTTG
AGTACTCACCAGTCACAGAAAAGCATCTTACGGATGGCATGACAGTAAGAGAATTATGCAGTGCTGCCAT
AACCATGAGTGATAACACTGCGGCCAACTTACTTCTGACAACGATCGGAGGACCGAAGGAGCTAACCGCT
TTTTTGCACAACATGGGGGATCATGTAACTCGCCTTGATCGTTGGGAACCGGAGCTGAATGAAGCCATAC
CAAACGACGAGCGTGACACCACGATGCCTGTAGCAATGGCAACAACGTTGCGCAAACTATTAACTGGCGA
ACTACTTACTCTAGCTTCCCGGCAACAATTAATAGACTGGATGGAGGCGGATAAAGTTGCAGGACCACTT
CTGCGCTCGGCCCTTCCGGCTGGCTGGTTTATTGCTGATAAATCTGGAGCCGGTGAGCGTGGGTCTCGCG
GTATCATTGCAGCACTGGGGCCAGATGGTAAGCCCTCCCGTATCGTAGTTATCTACACGACGGGGAGTCA
GGCAACTATGGATGAACGAAATAGACAGATCGCTGAGATAGGTGCCTCACTGATTAAGCATTGGTAACTG
TCAGACCAAGTTTACTCATATATACTTTAGATTGATTTAAAACTTCATTTTTAATTTAAAAGGATCTAGG
TGAAGATCCTTTTTGATAATCTCATGACCAAAATCCCTTAACGTGAGTTTTCGTTCCACTGAGCGTCAGA
CCCCGTAGAAAAGATCAAAGGATCTTCTTGAGATCCTTTTTTTCTGCGCGTAATCTGCTGCTTGCAAACA
AAAAAACCACCGCTACCAGCGGTGGTTTGTTTGCCGGATCAAGAGCTACCAACTCTTTTTCCGAAGGTAA
CTGGCTTCAGCAGAGCGCAGATACCAAATACTGTTCTTCTAGTGTAGCCGTAGTTAGGCCACCACTTCAA
GAACTCTGTAGCACCGCCTACATACCTCGCTCTGCTAATCCTGTTACCAGTGGCTGCTGCCAGTGGCGAT
AAGTCGTGTCTTACCGGGTTGGACTCAAGACGATAGTTACCGGATAAGGCGCAGCGGTCGGGCTGAACGG
GGGGTTCGTGCACACAGCCCAGCTTGGAGCGAACGACCTACACCGAACTGAGATACCTACAGCGTGAGCT
ATGAGAAAGCGCCACGCTTCCCGAAGGGAGAAAGGCGGACAGGTATCCGGTAAGCGGCAGGGTCGGAACA
GGAGAGCGCACGAGGGAGCTTCCAGGGGGAAACGCCTGGTATCTTTATAGTCCTGTCGGGTTTCGCCACC
TCTGACTTGAGCGTCGATTTTTGTGATGCTCGTCAGGGGGGCGGA
Features (pLannotate 1.2.2; 15 found; start..end, strand, type, name):
     59..192     +  rep_origin     RSF ori (fragment): Plasmids containing the RSF 1030 origin of replication can be propagated in E. coli cells that contain additional plasmids with compatible origins.
    194..250     +  CDS            lacI (fragment): lac repressor; lacI; The lac repressor binds to the lac operator to inhibit transcription in E. coli. This inhibition can be relieved by adding lactose or isopropyl-β-D-thiogalactopyranoside (IPTG).
    244..377     -  repeat_region  AAV2 ITR: inverted terminal repeat of adeno-associated virus serotype 2 inverted
    434..502     +  CDS            large T antigen (fragment): large T antigen from SV40 (simian virus 40)
    525..646     +  polyA_signal   SV40 poly(A) signal: SV40 polyadenylation signal
    670..1389    -  CDS            EmGFP: Emerald GFP mammalian codon-optimized
   1411..1437    -  CDS            3xHA (fragment): three tandem HA epitope tags
   1441..1506    -  CDS            3xFLAG: three tandem FLAG® epitope tags, followed by an enterokinase cleavage site
   1518..1542    -  protein_bind   attB1: mutant version of attB; recombination site for the Gateway® BP reaction BP Clonase™
   2200..2332    +  repeat_region  AAV2 ITR (fragment): inverted terminal repeat of adeno-associated virus serotype 2 inverted
   2327..2396    +  CDS            lacZα (fragment): LacZα fragment of β-galactosidase; lacZ fragment
   2401..2829    +  rep_origin     f1 ori (sequence partly withheld): f1 bacteriophage origin of replication; arrow indicates direction of (+) strand synthesis
   2882..2986    +  promoter       AmpR promoter: bla
   2987..3847    +  CDS            AmpR: β-lactamase; bla; confers resistance to ampicillin, carbenicillin, and related antibiotics
   4018..11      +  rep_origin     ori (across the origin): high-copy-number ColE1/pMB1/pBR322/pUC origin of replication
