[The description below was written by a language model from this plasmid's Addgene catalogue record and pLannotate feature annotations shown in this document.]
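Description:
011LP-pAAV-TNT4-EmGFP-pA is an adeno-associated virus transfer plasmid of about 4.6 kb, built on a pEMBL8-derived backbone and intended for packaging a cardiomyocyte-restricted fluorescent reporter into recombinant AAV. In E. coli it is maintained through a high-copy ColE1/pUC-type origin and selected with ampicillin via the bla gene and its native promoter. An f1 phage origin is also present. Short annotated fragments of lacZα, lacI and an RSF-type origin appear to be backbone remnants or partial homology matches rather than functional elements.

The payload lies between two AAV2 inverted terminal repeats, which supply the cis signals needed for replication and encapsidation of the intervening DNA when rep, cap and helper functions are provided in trans. The cassette runs on the reverse strand of the sequenced record. According to the catalogue entry, expression is driven by a cardiac troponin T (TNT) promoter. The feature table does not annotate this promoter, but an unannotated stretch between the upstream ITR and an attB1 Gateway recombination site is the likely location. Downstream come an N-terminal 3xFLAG tag and an HA epitope (a match the length of a single HA unit, consistent with the catalogue's single HA tag), fused to mammalian codon-optimized Emerald GFP from Aequorea victoria, followed by an SV40 polyadenylation signal.

The troponin T promoter confines transcription to cardiomyocytes, so transduced heart muscle cells can be identified by green fluorescence or by anti-FLAG or anti-HA detection. The construct comes from work on atrial-specific AAV gene delivery, where a pan-cardiomyocyte reporter of this kind would be useful for assessing cardiac transduction and promoter specificity.
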