Addgene plasmid #120280: 011LP-pAAV-TNT4-EmGFP-pA
Purpose: AAV vector for cardiomyocyte specific expression of Emerald Green Fluorescent Protein using cardiac troponin T promoter
Depositing lab: Xander Wehrens. Depositing organization: Baylor College of Medicine. Publication: Atrial-Specific Gene Delivery Using an Adeno-Associated Viral Vector. Ni L, Scott L Jr, Campbell HM, Pan X, Alsina KM, Reynolds J, Philippen LE, Hulsurkar M, Lagor WR, Li N, Wehrens XHT. Circ Res. 2019 Jan 18;124(2):256-262. doi: 10.1161/CIRCRESAHA.118.313811. PubMed 30582449.
Backbone
  Vector backbone: pEMBL8
  Backbone size w/o insert (bp): 2500
  Total vector size (bp): 4596
  Vector type: AAV
Growth in bacteria
  Bacterial resistance: Ampicillin, 100 μg/mL
  Growth temperature: 37°C
  Growth strain: NEB Stable
  Copy number: Unknown
Gene/Insert
  Gene/Insert name: EmGFP (alt name: Emerald Green Fluorescent Protein)
  Species: Aequorea Victoria
  Insert size (bp): 766
  Promoter: TNT Cardiac Troponin T promoter
  Tag / fusion protein: 3XFlag (N terminal on insert); HA (N terminal on insert)
  Cloning method: Unknown
  Sequencing primers: 5′ ccgtcatggtctttgtagtc
Terms and licenses: Academic/Nonprofit Terms; Industry Terms: Not Available to Industry
How to cite: 011LP-pAAV-TNT4-EmGFP-pA was a gift from Xander Wehrens (Addgene plasmid # 120280 ; http://n2t.net/addgene:120280 ; RRID:Addgene_120280)
